>Addgene plasmid #173023 | EZ-L580 | addgene full sequence | sequence record 339512 | Addgene NGS Result
GCTTCATGCTAGCCATGATTTTAGCGGCCGCGGTGGCTTTACCAACAGTACCGGATTGCCAAGCTGGAAG
TCGAGCTTCCATTATATACCCTCTAGTGTCTCTTAAGCATGGACTAAAGGCTACCTATAACGCATGGACT
AAAGGCTACCTATAACGCATGGACTAAAGGCTACCTATAACGCATGGACTAAAGGCTACCTATAACGCAT
GGACTAAAGGCTACCTACTCGAAGCTGGCGAACTCACGTACCCGGCGATAAGGCCGCAAATTAAAGCCTT
CGAGCGTCCCAAAACCTTCTCAAGCAAGGTTTTCAGTATAATGTTACATGCGTACACGCGTCTGTACAGA
AAAAAAAGAAAAATTTGAAATATAAATAACGTTCTTAATACTAACATAACTATAAAAAAATAAATAGGGA
CCTAGACTTCAGGTTGTCTAACTCCTTCCTTTTCGGTTAGAGCGGATGTGGGGGGAGGGCGTGAATGTAA
GCGTGACATAACTAATTACATGATCATTACTCGAGGTCGACTTAAATACCTGCTTCTACGGCAATTCTAA
CTAAATCTGCACTCGTTTTTAAGTTTAATTTTTCCATTACCAAACCTCTGTGCATTTTGACAGTTTTTTC
TGAAAGACCCAGTCTGGCAGCCACTTCTTTATTTCTTAGGCCTGATGCAACCAGAGTTGTGACTTCTAAT
TGACGTGGTGAAAGAGTTTTTAACATCTCCGCAGCACGTTCTCTACGGGCCATGCCCATGTTCGGTTGAT
CGTCATCCACTTCCACTTGGCTACCAAGGAAGTATAGTAATTCATCATCGTCATCATAGATTGGTGCCAC
CAAAACTGCATTACGAAAAGGAGTACCATCCTTTTTGTAATTCAAAATCTCAACCAACACGGGTTTATGC
TCACGAACACCTTGACGGATCTTATCTGTTAGCCAGGGTTCAGTACCAGATCCCTGTAAGAACCTACAAT
TACGCCCAACACATTCTTCCTCAGAATACCCAGTTAGATCGGTAAAGGCCTGGTTGATAGCAATCAAAGG
ATTATCAGCCAATCTGGGATCACTAACAACACTTGCTATGGGTGAGGCCTCGATCAAATCCAATACCCAT
TGGGCTGGAGGTTGGACTTCAACTCTAGTATCATCTGCTCCGAATTCACCTCCATATTCGTCGATACCAA
GTGCATCAGTAAACATCTGTTCAAATTCGAAATCTGCCATGTCCAACGCGCCATACGGAGCAGAATCATG
TGGTGTAAATCCGGGGCCGGGAGAATCCCCATCACCTAACATGTCCAGATCAAAATCATCAAGAGCATCG
GCATGTGCCATAGCTACATCCTCACCGTCTAAATGTAATTCGTCACCAAGTGAAACGTCCGTTGGTGGGG
CTACTTTTCTCTTTTTTTTCGGGCTAGCCATGATTTTAGCGGCCGCCAAAACTTAGATTAGATTGCTATG
CTTTCTTTCTAATGAGCAAGAAGTAAAAAAAGTTGTAATAGAACAAGAAAAATGAAACTGAAACTTGAGA
AATTGAAGACCGTTTATTAACTTAAATATCAATGGGAGGTCATCGAAAGAGAAAAAAATCAAAAAAAAAA
TTTTCAAGAAAAAGAAACGTGATAAAAATTTTTATTGCCTTTTTCGACGAAGAAAAAGAAACGAGGCGGT
CTCTTTTTTCTTTTCCAAACCTTTAGTACGGGTAATTAACGACACCCTAGAGGAAGAAAGAGGGGAAATT
TAGTATGCTGTGCTTGGGTGTTTTGAAGTGGTACGGCGATGCGCGGAGTCCGAGAAAATCTGGAAGAGTA
AAAAAGGAGTAGAAACATTTTGAAGCTATCAGCTGTTTCCCGGGAGCTGGAACTCCCACCTGCAACATGC
GGGATCCTGAGTAAATAAGCGGCCGCCACCGCGGTGGAGCTCAGATCTTGACACCGATTATTTAAAGCTG
CAGCATACGATATATATACATGTGTATATATGTATACCTATGAATGTCAGTAAGTATGTATACGAACAGT
ATGATACTGAAGATGACAAGGTAATGCATCATTCTATACGTGTCATTCTGAACGAGGCGCGCTTTCCTTT
TTTCTTTTTGCTTTTTCTTTTTTTTTCTCTTGAACTCCAGAAAAAAAATATAAAAGAGATGGAGGAACGG
GAAAAAGTTAGTTGTGGTGATAGGTGGCAAGTGGTATTCCGTAAGAACAACAAGAAAAGCATTTCATATT
ATGGCTGAACTGAGCGAACAAGTGCAAAATTTAAGCATCAACGACAACAACGAGAATGGTTATGTTCCTC
CTCACTTAAGAGGAAAACCAAGAAGTGCCAGAAATAACAGTAGCAACTACAATAACAACAACGGCGGCTA
CAACGGTGGCCGTGGCGGTGGCAGCTTCTTTAGCAACAACCGTCGTGGTGGTTACGGCAACGGTGGTTTC
TTCGGTGGAAACAACGGTGGCAGCGGCCGGCCATTTAAATGTTTAAACGGCCACGCTGGCCCCCTATAGT
GAGTCGTATTACAATTCACTGGCCGTCGTTTTACAACGTCGTGACTGGGAAAACCCTGGCGTTACCCAAC
TTAATCGCCTTGCAGCACATCCCCCTTTCGCCAGCTGGCGTAATAGCGAAGAGGCCCGCACCGATCGCCC
TTCCCAACAGTTGCGCAGCCTGAATGGCGAATGG
[124 nt withheld, positions 2695-2818]
C
[91 nt withheld, positions 2820-2910]
A
[49 nt withheld, positions 2912-2960]
CCTTTGACGTTGGAGTCCACGTTCTTT
[37 nt withheld, positions 2988-3024]
ACCCTATCTCGGTCTATTCTTTTGATTTATAAGGGATTTTGCCGATTTCGGCCTATTGGTTAAAAAATGA
GCTGATTTAACAAAAATTTAACGCGAATTTTAACAAAATATTAACGCTTACAATTTCCTGATGCGGTATT
TTCTCCTTACGCATCTGTGCGGTATTTCACACCGCATAGGGTAATAACTGATATAATTAAATTGAAGCTC
TAATTTGTGAGTTTAGTATTAGGATCTCTACCCTTGGCGAAAAGTCCTCTGCCAACAATGATGATATCTG
ATCCACCACTTACAACTTCGTCGAGGGTTCTGTACTGCTGACCCAATATGCGTATATATACCAATCTAAG
TCTGTGCTCCTTCCTTCGTTCTTCCTTCTGTTCGGAGATTACCGAATCAAAAAAATTTCAAGGAAACCGA
AATCAAAAAAAAGAATAAAAAAAAAATGATGAATTGAAAAGGTGGTATGGTGCACTCTCAGTACAATCTG
CTCTGATGCCGCATAGTTAAGCCAGCCCCGACACCCGCCAACACCCGCTGACGCGCCCTGACGGGCTTGT
CTGCTCCCGGCATCCGCTTACAGACAAGCTGTGACCGTCTCCGGGAGCTGCATGTGTCAGAGGTTTTCAC
CGTCATCACCGAAACGCGCGAGACGAAAGGGCCTCGTGATACGCCTATTTTTATAGGTTAATGTCATGAT
AATAATGGTTTCTTAGACGTCACGCGCCGAGGACGTCAGGTGGCACTTTTCGGGGAAATGTGCGCGGAAC
CCCTATTTGTTTATTTTTCTAAATACATTCAAATATGTATCCGCTCATGAGACAATAACCCTGATAAATG
CTTCAATAATATTGAAAAAGGAAGAGTATGAGTATTCAACATTTCCGTGTCGCCCTTATTCCCTTTTTTG
CGGCATTTTGCCTTCCTGTTTTTGCTCACCCAGAAACGCTGGTGAAAGTAAAAGATGCTGAAGATCAGTT
GGGTGCACGAGTGGGTTACATCGAACTGGATCTCAACAGCGGTAAGATCCTTGAGAGTTTTCGCCCCGAA
GAACGTTTTCCAATGATGAGCACTTTTAAAGTTCTGCTATGTGGCGCGGTATTATCCCGTATTGACGCCG
GGCAAGAGCAACTCGGTCGCCGCATACACTATTCTCAGAATGACTTGGTTGAGTACTCACCAGTCACAGA
AAAGCATCTTACGGATGGCATGACAGTAAGAGAATTATGCAGTGCTGCCATAACCATGAGTGATAACACT
GCGGCCAACTTACTTCTGACAACGATCGGAGGACCGAAGGAGCTAACCGCTTTTTTGCACAACATGGGGG
ATCATGTAACTCGCCTTGATCGTTGGGAACCGGAGCTGAATGAAGCCATACCAAACGACGAGCGTGACAC
CACGATGCCTGTAGCAATGGCAACAACGTTGCGCAAACTATTAACTGGCGAACTACTTACTCTAGCTTCC
CGGCAACAATTAATAGACTGGATGGAGGCGGATAAAGTTGCAGGACCACTTCTGCGCTCGGCCCTTCCGG
CTGGCTGGTTTATTGCTGATAAATCTGGAGCCGGTGAGCGTGGGTCTCGCGGTATCATTGCAGCACTGGG
GCCAGATGGTAAGCCCTCCCGTATCGTAGTTATCTACACGACGGGGAGTCAGGCAACTATGGATGAACGA
AATAGACAGATCGCTGAGATAGGTGCCTCACTGATTAAGCATTGGTAACTGTCAGACCAAGTTTACTCAT
ATATACTTTAGATTGATTTAAAACTTCATTTTTAATTTAAAAGGATCTAGGTGAAGATCCTTTTTGATAA
TCTCATGACCAAAATCCCTTAACGTGAGTTTTCGTTCCACTGAGCGTCAGACCCCGTAGAAAAGATCAAA
GGATCTTCTTGAGATCCTTTTTTTCTGCGCGTAATCTGCTGCTTGCAAACAAAAAAACCACCGCTACCAG
CGGTGGTTTGTTTGCCGGATCAAGAGCTACCAACTCTTTTTCCGAAGGTAACTGGCTTCAGCAGAGCGCA
GATACCAAATACTGTTCTTCTAGTGTAGCCGTAGTTAGGCCACCACTTCAAGAACTCTGTAGCACCGCCT
ACATACCTCGCTCTGCTAATCCTGTTACCAGTGGCTGCTGCCAGTGGCGATAAGTCGTGTCTTACCGGGT
TGGACTCAAGACGATAGTTACCGGATAAGGCGCAGCGGTCGGGCTGAACGGGGGGTTCGTGCACACAGCC
CAGCTTGGAGCGAACGACCTACACCGAACTGAGATACCTACAGCGTGAGCTATGAGAAAGCGCCACGCTT
CCCGAAGGGAGAAAGGCGGACAGGTATCCGGTAAGCGGCAGGGTCGGAACAGGAGAGCGCACGAGGGAGC
TTCCAGGGGGAAACGCCTGGTATCTTTATAGTCCTGTCGGGTTTCGCCACCTCTGACTTGAGCGTCGATT
TTTGTGATGCTCGTCAGGGGGGCGGAGCCTATGGAAAAACGCCAGCAACGCGGCCTTTTTACGGTTCCTG
GCCTTTTGCTGGCCTTTTGCTCACATGTTCTTTCCTGCGTTATCCCCTGATTCTGTGGATAACCGTATTA
CCGCCTTTGAGTGAGCTGATACCGCTCGCCGCAGCCGAACGACCGAGCGCAGCGAGTCAGTGAGCGAGGA
AGCGGAAGAGCGCCCAATACGCAAACCGCCTCTCCCCGCGCGTTGGCCGATTCATTAATGCAGCTGGCAC
GACAGGTTTCCCGACTGGAAAGCGGGCAGTGAGCGCAACGCAATTAATGTGAGTTAGCTCACTCATTAGG
CACCCCAGGCTTTACACTTTATGCTTCCGGCTCGTATGTTGTGTGGAATTGTGAGCGGATAACAATTTCA
CACAGGAAACAGCTATGACCATGATTACGCCAAGCTCGGAATTAACCCTCACTAAAGGGAACAAAAGCTG
GGCCGGCCATTTAAATGTTTAAACGGCCACGCTGGCCGCTGCACGGTCCTGTTCCCTAGCATGTACGTGA
GCGTATTTCCTTTTAAACCACGACGCTTTGTCTTCATTCAACGTTTCCCATTGTTTTTTTCTACTATTGC
TTTGCTGTGGGAAAAACTTATCGAAAGATGACGACTTTTTCTTAATTCTCGTTTTAAGAGCTTGGTGAGC
GCTAGGAGTCACTGCCAGGTATCGTTTGAACACGGCATTAGTCAGGGAAGTCATAACACAGTCCTTTCCC
GCAATTTTCTTTTTCTATTACTCTTGGCCTCCTCTAGTACACTCTATATTTTTTTATGCCTCGGTAATGA
TTTTCATTTTTTTTTTTCCACCTAGCGGATGACTCTTTTTTTTTCTTAGCGATTGGCATTATCACATAAT
GAATTATACATTATATAAAGTAATGTGATTTCTTCGAAGAATATACTAAAAAATGAGCAGGCAAGATAAA
CGAAGGCAAAGAGGCTCTATATGTATATAAAGCTGCGGATGCCTTCTGATTTAATCTAGTTCTAGTTTAC
TTCAGGTTTACTTAAAGTTGAGATAATTGAAGCAAAGAGAAGCATCGAGCAAAGGATGGCGTTTGTTAAG
AGGGTTACGCAGGAGACGAATATACAGCTGGCGCTGGATCTTGACGGTGGGTCTGTTTCTGTACGGGAGA
GCATACTGGGCAAGGAATATGCTAGTGGTGATGGGCAGACCATCCATGTGCACACTGGAGTTGGGTTTTT
GGACCACATGTTGACTGCGCTGGCGAAGCATGGCGGGTGGTCTCTGATCCTGGAGTGTATAGGGGACTTG
CACATCGATGACCACCACACTGTTGAGGACTGTGGGATTGCGCTGGGCCAAGCGTTCAAGGAGGCGCTTG
GCTCCGTGCGTGGTATCAAGAGGTTCGGGCATGGGTTTGCACCACTGGACGAGGCGCTGAGCCGCGCTGT
GGTTGACTTCTCCAATAGGCCTTTCGCCGTGGTGGAGCTGGGCCTGAAGCGAGAACGCATAGGCCAGCTA
TCCACAGAGATGATCCCGCACTTCTTGGAGAGTTTCGCCACTGAGGCGCGTATCACCATGCATGTGGACT
GTCTGCGGGGCACCAACGACCACCACCGCTCCGAATCAGCTTTCAAGGCGCTCGCCATCGCCATCAGAGA
GGCAAGAACACCTACGGGTCGCGATGACGTTCCATCCACTAAGGGTGTCCTAGCATAGAACACAGCCCAC
AGCTACCACCATCAACAATATTTATATAGATAACGTACACATAGAAATCACACAAACAGAGTATTTATTC
TTAACTACATGAACTACCATCAGACCGTCTGGGCCACTATATAATGTGCTATTCATAAACGTGATCACTC
TACGTAGCAGGCGACCCCAGGTGAAAATTTTTCAGCGAGCTGCCAGATTGTCAGGTGAAAAACTGAAAAA
AACTTCTGGGCGATGAGCTTGTGGCGGGAAATTAAGTATATAAAGCAGTTAGTTTCTTCTGCTTCTTGTG
GTTCTGGGTATTCTTGTAATATTTGGAATAATAGAAAACCAAGACTACTGCCTTTCTTTTCATATTATAG
AGGAAGAAATACGCACGAACACGATATAGAGGTAAATTTTTTGCAAAAAGATACCAAACTATAAAAGAAA
TAGAAGACTAAACTACAAAAAATAAAGAAAGTAATACATATATCCAATATGACTGAGTTAGCAGAGCAAG
TTTCCATGCCTGAAGGGCAACAAAGACGTGGTGGTTACGTTCCACCTCACATCCGTAACGGTGGTGGCAG
AAGAGGCGATTCTGCTCCTCGTGGTGGTTTCAACAACGGTGGCGGCCGTGGTGGTTTCTTCAGAAACAAC
GGTGACCGTGGTGGATTCGGCTTTGGGTACCTCCGGATATGTTGGCGCGCCTTAATTTATTCGCCGGCGA
TAAGAGCGACCTCATGCTATACCTGAGAAAGCAACCTGACCTACAGGAAAGAGTTACTCAAGAATAAGAA
TTTTCGTTTTAAAACCTAAGAGTCACTTTAAAATTTGTATACACTTATTTTTTTTATAACTTATTTAATA
ATAAAAATCATAAATCATAAGAAATTCGCTGATCATTATTATTGGAAGTACAAGTTTTCAGAACCAGCCT
TCTTGTACAAAGAAGTAATAGATTCTTGTGCACAAGACATAGGAAGTTCTCGAACCGCTTCATCGATATT
CACAGCTGTTTTTTTCACCAGGTCTTCTCCCTCTTTCACTGCGGTTTCTTCAATGACATTGCGAACTGGT
TCTACGTGCTTGCTCCCGTCTAGTTGAACTCCAATAAAGTATTGTACTTCTCCCTTCTGATCACGCATAG
GTTGCAAGTGGAAAATGTTCCAGAACTTCTTTCCGCTCTTGGTGTAGTTGATGAGCTGAACTGTCACTTC
GGTTTGGTTATCAATAGCATTTCGAATCTTCTTCACTGTGGTTAGATCAGTCTCTGGACCTTGTAGAAAC
CTGCAATTTCTTCCAAGAATTTCTTCACGGCTATATTCCGTGAGCTCCAAGAAACTATCAGATGCAAAAA
TAATGGGATTATCGGGAAGCCTAGGATCAGTGATAATAAAATTCTTCTCGATACGTTCGAGTGTAGTAGC
TAGATCAATACCCTTTCTCATCTGTCCTCCAGCACTCTCGAGTAAACTATAATGCGAGATATTGCTAACG
TTTAATGTGGAGCCCATCATGTTACTTTTATAAACGCTCTCGATTAACCTGTGTAATATCAGAGCATCCA
TCAAGGTGGGAAAGCCTTCGAAATCGAAACCTTGCATTACAAATTGTGAGGGTAATTCAGGAATTTTCTT
TGTATTGAAGTGGAAGTCAGAGATAGATTGATACAGTCGATGAATATTACCGACAATGGCATTATAATTT
CGTAAATGATATACTTCCATGATTTCTTTACCTGCATCATACCCCGGGTCTAAAGGAGCTTGTTGTCCAT
TAGCTAGCGGGAAGTCGTTTGCTCTAGTTCCACTGTAGTAAAGGACCAGATTTGAAATTTCTGCGAATCC
GGCATCGCCTTCAAGTTTCAAATCTCCCTTGGTACCGTGAATATCAATGACCAAATTTTTGGTAAATTTT
TTGGTAGGTTTGCCACCTTTGAAACTGCATGACACTGGAACATTGCCATTTAACAATGTGCCTTGGAATA
AAAGATGATCCGGTACTGTCTTTGGGACTCGCTGGCCCAATCGGTTACCACGCTCATCTATCAGCTCTTG
CTCTGGAATATTATTGAAAACCATTGCATTTATCCTGGAAAAGTACGAACTTGTCATGTATTGTAAAATA
TCGATTGTGTGACCAAATGTTGTGGTTACCAGATCTACACCGTTCCCGATTTCATAGATGTATTTTGGTG
ATTTAACAGGCCTTTCGTAGCCGTACCAACCGCCATTTCCAGCAATCTCGATAGAATTAATGTCGCCGAT
ATAGCCTTGAGATATTAATTCTTTTGCTCTCAAAATATATGGTGATTTACGACCTTGTAAAGAGATGATG
GTTTGAACCCCACGTTCAGCAGCAGCCTTATAAATGGATTCGGCTTGATCTAGTGAACATGCAAGGGCCC
ATTCTACGAAAAGATACTTGAGGTTCGGATTATTTTTGGAGAATTCCAAGAGAGGCATAACAACGTCATA
ATGACTGGCCACTTGGATAGCTATCACTATCATATCTATAGTGGAAGATGATGCAAATGACTCTAAAGTG
GGAAAAGCAGTGGCATTACTCAATTTTAGACGCTGGATGGTGGCAATAGAAGTCTCAATTTTTGGACTGT
ATAAGGCAGTGATTTGAAATTGTGACGATAGTTGCAGTATGGCGGGGTAATGTGTCTTGATTGCCCATCC
TTTGGCTGCGTTGAGACCGACGAATCCGACTCTTATGGGAGCTGCATTAGGCACGGTTGAGACCGAAGAT
CTCTTGTTGTAGTCCATGCTAGCCATGATTTTAGCGGCCGCCAGGTAATTGGACAAATAAATACGTGTAT
TAAGTTTGGATTCTTTGGTAGATAGCCAATCGAGGGAACAATTAAAAAAAAGAAAGAAATAAAAGACAAG
AAGAAGAGCGAAAAAGGGGAAAGTGATGAGGAAAAGAACAATAGATAGATCCAGAAGATGATGGTAACGC
GCAAACACTACCGCTATATATACCTACAAAACTCTCATTCTCTCATTTCCTGCTTCGTTCATTTCGAGTT
TCCAAGGGTATGGTACGGTGCTATCTGCCCGTGCTTCCCCTCCTTTGCTTTGCTAAGAAAAATTTTCTTT
TGTCAGCAGCAACAACACGCTACGCTCTGCGCTGTGCTACGAAGTGGTCTCTGTGGCAACGGGGACATTG
TACCCATGCCCGCTCGCAGGGAGGTCTGGGTGTGGGGCGTGTGCGACCTCGTTGCCATGGCGATCGCGCG
TGGGTGTGGTCTTTCCCCAAACGGTTGCCCGTTGCTCCGGATTTCGCATAGTTGTCGCGTAAACAAAAAA
CACGAGAGAGGGCGGACGGCGCTGAATAGTGGAAGATCGCGCGATGTCAAGTAAATAAGCTTGTATTTGT
ATTTGTATGTGTTTATGTGTTTGTGTGGTTGAGAATTTTATTTTCCTCCTAGTTTTTTCTTTTTTGAGTG
CGGAGGGGCAGTGCTCTAAACTTTGCCTGCTTCTTGTTCGACCCCGGGTATACCGGCGATAAATATGATA
CACGGTCCAATGGATAAACATTTTTTATCAACACTATGATATATAAATATAATAGTTTTTCGTATATATA
TTCCTTTTTTTGGTCAATTTTTGAAATTTTCGTAGAAAAGGGAGAGACAAAACACATTATATCAATGAAA
ACGTACAAAAAGTAGATAAAGTCAGTGCTTAAACACGTCTTTTCCTTAAAAATACTTTATTATTTTTATT
TTATTGAGAGGGTGGTTTAAAAATAGAAATAGAGAGAGAGGTACATACATAAACATACGCGCACAAAAGC
AGAGATGATCATTACTCGAGCTCTTTTTTTGGGTTTGGTGGGGTATCTTCATCATCGAATAGATAGTTAT
ATACATCATCCATTGTAGTGGTATTAAACATCCCTGTAGTGATTCCAAACGCGTTATACGCAGTTTGGTC
CGTCCAACCAGGTGACAGTGGTTTTGAATTATTACCATCATCAATTTTACTAGCCGTGATTTCATTATTC
ATGAAGTTATCATGAACGTTAGAGGAGGCAATTGGTTGTGAAAGCGCTTGAGAATTTGTTTGAGTTGTTA
TGAGGTTCGGACCGTTGCTACTGTTAGTGAAAGTGAAGGACAATGAGCTATCAGCAATATTCCCACTTTG
ATTAAAATTGGCGCCACCAAACAAAGCAGACGGGGTCAGTGGCACTAATGATTGCAGCTGTTGCTGTTGC
CCTAGAAAAGGCGTGACTGAGCGATGCGAAGGTGTGCTTCTTGGTATTGTCACTGGAGAGTTACGAGAGG
GTGGACGGTTAGATAACAGCTTGACTAGATCACTGAAACTTGCTCCTGATTTCAATGGCACAGGTGAAGG
CCCTACTGAGCCAGGAGAAACATATTTAACACTGATATTGTTGACATTTTCCTCCGGAAGAGTAGGGTAT
TGGGCGATAGTTGCAGAACCGACAATATTTTTAATGGCGCTACCATTACTATTGTTATAACTGATATGCG
GTAATGGGATTGCACACTGTGATAACAGAAACGGCGCACATACCTCTTCCAGTACTTGAATGTATTTTTC
ACAAGTCTGGATTTTAAAAGTGGCCAGTTTTTTTAATAGCATCAGAACAGTGTTAATTTGTTGTAATAAT
TGTGCGGTCTCGTTATTCTCAGCATTCGATTTTGAGTTTGAGAGTAGAGTCTTTATGGGTACTAGGACTG
CATTGAACAAGTAATAAGAACAATTCCAGGCAAAATATGGGGTGACATTATGATTGTCCATATAGCTACT
TACAGACATAACAGTTCTTTGTGCTGCATCGCTTAACATGATGGAGCATCGTTTAACTTCATAACTTTGA
TGATCATTTTGATCCTGTTCTAGTTGTGACTTTTTCTGGGTAAAATTAGTGAAAAAATCTCTTAATACAT
AAATGATAAGAGACAACTGTTTCCACTTCAGTTCGAATCTTGTAAAGGATAGCCAAGGGTGTTCCTTCAA
CAAATTGGTTAGAGCGGTGGTGGAAATATCCATTTGTAAAAACTTTGGTGCCTGTCTCGAAACCTCCTCA
ATCTCATTACAAATCATCAAGCATTTTTTTGCACATATAGGACTTTTTTCTGCAGTTACTGTTTTGTCTA
GTTCATAGATTTTTGTGAAAACTTGTAAGAGCCTTGCTGTTTCAATGATGCCATGATATATGGTGGGACC
TGTTGTGGTACGCTGCACATCGTCGACAGAAGAAGGGAAGGAGATTGTATTCTGAGAAAGCTGGATGGAT
CGACCATAAAGCAGGGACAATTGGATCTCCCAAGAGTAGACAGACCACCAAATTCGGCGTCTTTGTTCCA
GAATGCTGCTATCACTGAAGGACGAGGGGAGGTCCCTATTCAAGCCCAATGATATGGCCATTCTTATGGA
AAAGCTGTGAAAATTATAGCTAGTATTTGTTTTCTGCCTCCACTGTGTATATCGCGACAGAAGATGTAGG
GCTGTCACCAAAATTATGGAACCTGACTCGAAGACCTTGCTCGTCAAATGAGATTTAGCATTTTGATAGT
AAAAAACATCTATATCAGTAGATTCCCCCTCTATACACCAGGCTCCAATGGCTAATATGCAGTTAAAAAG
GATTTGCCATTGATCCTTCGACGCGATTTCAATCTGGTTATTATACAACATCATTAGCGTCGGTGAGTGC
ACGATAGGGCAGTAGGGGTGAAAATTATTGAGATAACTTTGAAGTAAACGGGATGTTGTGGATCTAGAAG
CCAACGTGTATCTATCCGTAATCATGGTCGGGAGCCTGTTAACGTTAGAGTTCGTGTAATTTTCCGGTTT
AAAGCCAATAGATCGAAGAATACATAAGAGAGAACCGTCGCCAAAGAACCCATTATTGTTGGGGTCCGTT
TTCAGGAAGGGCAAGCCATCCGACATGTCATCCTCTTCAGACCAATCAAATCCATGAAGAGCATCCCTGG
GCATAAAATCCAACGGAATTGTGGAGTTATCATGATGAGCTGCCGAGTCAATCGATACAGTCAACTGTCT
TTGACCTTTGTTACTACTCTCTTCCGATGATGATGTCGCACTTATTCTATGCTGTCTCAATGTTAGAGGC
ATATCAGTCTCCACTGAAGCCAATCTATCTGTGACGGCATCTTTATTCACATTATCTTGTACAAATAATC
CTGTTAACAATGCTTTTATATCCTGTAAAGAATCCATTTTCAAAATCATGTCAAGGTCTTCTCGAGGAAA
AATCAGTAGAAATAGCTGTTCCAGTCTTTCTAGCCTTGATTCCACTTCTGTCAGATGTGCCCTAGTCAGC
GGAGACCTTTTGGTTTTGGGAGAGTAGCGACACTCCCAGTTGTTCTTCAGACACTTGGCGCACTTCGGTT
TTTCTTTGGAGCACTTGAGCTTTTTAAGTCGGCAAATATCGCATGCTTGTTCGATAGAAGACAGTA
Features (pLannotate 1.2.2; 32 found; start..end, strand, type, name):
     64..95      -  promoter       minP: minimal TATA-box promoter with low basal activity
    266..513     -  terminator     CYC1 terminator: S. cerevisiae CYC1; transcription terminator for CYC1
    535..1170    -  CDS            LVHTH_ERYLH (fragment): Experimental evidence at protein level: Swiss-Prot protein existence level 1. Has reversible, light-dependent DNA-binding activity. Upon illumination an internal FMN-protein adduct is formed which changes the protein conformation so that the previously sequestered DNA-binding domain is free to bind DNA. Binds to sequences within in its own promoter when illuminated but not when it has been incubated in the dark. From Erythrobacter litoralis (strain HTCC2594).
   1168..1449    -  CDS            VP16_HHV11 (fragment): Experimental evidence at protein level: Swiss-Prot protein existence level 1. May play a role in the aggregation of tegument proteins around nucleocapsids during virus morphogenesis. From Human herpesvirus 1 (strain 17) (HHV-1) (Human herpes simplex virus 1).
   1452..1849    -  promoter       TEF1 promoter: S. cerevisiae TEF1; promoter for EF-1α
   1913..2245    +  CDS            YO201_YEAST (fragment): Protein uncertain: Swiss-Prot protein existence level 5. From Saccharomyces cerevisiae (strain ATCC 204508 / S288c) (Baker's yeast).
   2241..2438    +  CDS            DED1 (fragment): DED1_YEAST - Also known as SPP81. Experimental evidence at protein level: Swiss-Prot protein existence level 1. ATP-binding RNA helicase involved in translation initiation. Remodels RNA in response to ADP and ATP concentrations by facilitating disruption, but also formation of RNA duplexes. Has weak ATP-dependent affinity for dsRNA, but strong ATP-dependent affinity for ssRNA. Acts as a virus host factor involved in the replication of the MBV and the L-A viruses by promoting the negative-strand RNA synthesis. May be involved in recognition of the preinitiation complex and DNA binding of the RN
   2513..2531    -  promoter       T7 promoter: promoter for bacteriophage T7 RNA polymerase
   2534..2691    +  CDS            lacZα (fragment): LacZα fragment of β-galactosidase; lacZ fragment
   2695..3123    +  rep_origin     f1 ori (sequence partly withheld): f1 bacteriophage origin of replication; arrow indicates direction of (+) strand synthesis
   3151..3202    -  misc_feature   bom (fragment): basis of mobility region from pBR322
   3258..3350    -  CDS            URA3 (fragment): PYRF_YEAST - Experimental evidence at protein level: Swiss-Prot protein existence level 1. From Saccharomyces cerevisiae (strain ATCC 204508 / S288c) (Baker's yeast).
   3350..3482    -  promoter       URA3 promoter (fragment): S. cerevisiae URA3
   3490..3539    -  misc_feature   bom (fragment): basis of mobility region from pBR322
   3641..3676    -  CDS            rop (fragment): Rop protein, which maintains plasmids at low copy number; rop
   3787..3891    +  promoter       AmpR promoter: bla
   3892..4752    +  CDS            AmpR: β-lactamase; bla; confers resistance to ampicillin, carbenicillin, and related antibiotics
   4923..5511    +  rep_origin     ori: high-copy-number ColE1/pMB1/pBR322/pUC origin of replication
   5694..5786    +  CDS            lacI (fragment): lac repressor; lacI; The lac repressor binds to the lac operator to inhibit transcription in E. coli. This inhibition can be relieved by adding lactose or isopropyl-β-D-thiogalactopyranoside (IPTG).
   5799..5820    +  protein_bind   CAP binding site: CAP binding activates transcription in the presence of cAMP. E. coli catabolite activator protein
   5835..5865    +  promoter       lac promoter: promoter for the E. coli lac operon
   5869..5891    +  protein_bind   lac operator (fragment): The lac repressor binds to the lac operator to inhibit transcription in E. coli. This inhibition can be relieved by adding lactose or isopropyl-β-D-thiogalactopyranoside (IPTG). lac repressor encoded by lacI
   5934..5952    +  promoter       T3 promoter: promoter for bacteriophage T3 RNA polymerase
   6001..6228    -  CDS            MRM1 (fragment): MRM1_YEAST - Also known as PET56 From Saccharomyces cerevisiae (strain ATCC 204508 / S288c) (Baker's yeast).
   6278..6465    +  promoter       HIS3 promoter: S. cerevisiae HIS3
   6571..7206    +  CDS            HIS3: HIS7_YEAST - Experimental evidence at protein level: Swiss-Prot protein existence level 1. From Saccharomyces cerevisiae (strain ATCC 204508 / S288c) (Baker's yeast).
   7693..7881    +  CDS            DED1 (fragment): DED1_CANGA - Protein inferred from homology: Swiss-Prot protein existence level 3. ATP-binding RNA helicase involved in translation initiation. Remodels RNA in response to ADP and ATP concentrations by facilitating disruption, but also formation of RNA duplexes (By similarity). From Candida glabrata (strain ATCC 2001 / CBS 138 / JCM 3761 / NBRC 0622 / NRRL Y-65) (Yeast) (Torulopsis glabrata).
   7928..8093    -  terminator     ADH1 terminator: S. cerevisiae ADH1; transcription terminator for the S. cerevisiae alcohol dehydrogenase 1 (ADH1) gene
   8277..8606    -  CDS            SH3: SH3 is a basic (constitutively fluorescent) cyan fluorescent protein published in 2019, derived from Arabidopsis thaliana. It requires the cofactor flavin for fluorescence.
   8667..9971    -  CDS            GAL80: transcriptional repressor that inhibits GAL4; Saccharomyces cerevisiae GAL80; GAL80 binds to and inhibits the transcriptional activation domain of GAL4.
  10152..10565   +  CDS            YJC7_YEAST: Protein predicted: Swiss-Prot protein existence level 4. From Saccharomyces cerevisiae (strain ATCC 204508 / S288c) (Baker's yeast).
  11025..7       -  CDS            GAL4 (across the origin): GAL4_YEAST - Experimental evidence at protein level: Swiss-Prot protein existence level 1. This protein is a positive regulator for the gene expression of the galactose-induced genes such as GAL1, GAL2, GAL7, GAL10, and MEL1 which code for the enzymes used to convert galactose to glucose. It recognizes a 17 base pair sequence in (5'-CGGRNNRCYNYNCNCCG-3') the upstream activating sequence (UAS-G) of these genes. From Saccharomyces cerevisiae (strain ATCC 204508 / S288c) (Baker's yeast).
