[The description below was written by a language model from this plasmid's Addgene catalogue record and pLannotate feature annotations shown in this document.]
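Description:
EZ-L580 is a 13.7 kb yeast expression plasmid on a pUC-type backbone that encodes the OptoAMP4 optogenetic amplification circuit for light-controlled gene expression in Saccharomyces cerevisiae. It is propagated in E. coli through the high-copy ColE1/pUC origin with ampicillin resistance (AmpR), and an f1 origin is also present. Yeast selection is through HIS3, which carries its own promoter. No yeast replication origin (2μ or CEN/ARS) is annotated. The HIS3 region is accompanied by fragments of neighbouring genomic sequence (MRM1/PET56 and DED1), which is consistent with an integrative design aimed at the HIS3 locus, although the record does not state this.

The catalogued insert is VP16-EL222 with an N-terminal SV40 NLS and an A79Q mutation. It is annotated between the constitutive TEF1 promoter and the CYC1 terminator. EL222 is a light-sensing protein from Erythrobacter litoralis whose DNA-binding domain is released on illumination, so fusing it to the herpesvirus VP16 activation domain yields a light-dependent transcription factor.

A full-length GAL4 coding sequence lies directly downstream of a minimal TATA-box promoter. This suggests that GAL4 is the light-induced output of EL222, though EL222 binding sites are not annotated. A GAL80 coding sequence, which encodes the GAL4 repressor, is followed by a flavin-binding, Arabidopsis-derived domain that the annotation tool labels as a cyan fluorescent protein, and then by the ADH1 terminator. The record does not define the role of this domain or name the promoter that drives GAL80. Together these parts appear to route a light signal through the GAL regulon to amplify it. According to the associated publication title, the intended use is light-induced metabolic control.
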