Addgene plasmid #173023: EZ-L580
Purpose: Encodes OptoAMP4 circuit
Depositing lab: Jose Avalos. Depositing organization: Princeton University. Publication: Optogenetic Amplification Circuits for Light-Induced Metabolic Control. Zhao EM, Lalwani MA, Chen JM, Orillac P, Toettcher JE, Avalos JL. ACS Synth Biol. 2021 May 21;10(5):1143-1154. doi: 10.1021/acssynbio.0c00642. Epub 2021 Apr 9. PubMed 33835777.
Backbone
  Vector backbone: pUC
  Vector type: Yeast Expression
  Selectable markers: HIS3
Growth in bacteria
  Bacterial resistance: Ampicillin, 100 μg/mL
  Growth temperature: 37°C
  Growth strain: DH5alpha
  Copy number: High Copy
Gene/Insert
  Gene/Insert name: VP16-EL222
  Species: Erythrobacter litoralis
  Insert size (bp): 900
  Mutation: A79Q
  Tag / fusion protein: SV40 NLS (N terminal on insert)
Resource information
  A portion of this plasmid was derived from a plasmid made by: Kevin Gardner and Laura Motta-Mena
Terms and licenses: Academic/Nonprofit Terms; Industry Terms: Not Available to Industry
How to cite: EZ-L580 was a gift from Jose Avalos (Addgene plasmid # 173023 ; http://n2t.net/addgene:173023 ; RRID:Addgene_173023)
